>Addgene plasmid #170824 | PiggyBac EF1a-eGFP-Puro U6 MMP2 g1 | addgene full sequence | sequence record 335756 | Addgene NGS Result
GGGCAGAGCGCACATCGCCCACAGTCCCCGAGAAGTTGGGGGGAGGGGTCGGCAATTGAACCGGTGCCTA
GAGAAGGTGGCGCGGGGTAAACTGGGAAAGTGATGTCGTGTACTGGCTCCGCCTTTTTCCCGAGGGTGGG
GGAGAACCGTATATAAGTGCAGTAGTCGCCGTGAACGTTCTTTTTCGCAACGGGTTTGCCGCCAGAACAC
AGGTGTCGTGACGCGGGATCCGCCACCATGGTGAGCAAGGGCGAGGAGCTGTTCACCGGGGTGGTGCCCA
TCCTGGTCGAGCTGGACGGCGACGTAAACGGCCACAAGTTCAGCGTGTCCGGCGAGGGCGAGGGCGATGC
CACCTACGGCAAGCTGACCCTGAAGTTCATCTGCACCACCGGCAAGCTGCCCGTGCCCTGGCCCACCCTC
GTGACCACCCTGACCTACGGCGTGCAGTGCTTCAGCCGCTACCCCGACCACATGAAGCAGCACGACTTCT
TCAAGTCCGCCATGCCCGAAGGCTACGTCCAGGAGCGCACCATCTTCTTCAAGGACGACGGCAACTACAA
GACCCGCGCCGAGGTGAAGTTCGAGGGCGACACCCTGGTGAACCGCATCGAGCTGAAGGGCATCGACTTC
AAGGAGGACGGCAACATCCTGGGGCACAAGCTGGAGTACAACTACAACAGCCACAACGTCTATATCATGG
CCGACAAGCAGAAGAACGGCATCAAGGTGAACTTCAAGATCCGCCACAACATCGAGGACGGCAGCGTGCA
GCTCGCCGACCACTACCAGCAGAACACCCCCATCGGCGACGGCCCCGTGCTGCTGCCCGACAACCACTAC
CTGAGCACCCAGTCCGCCCTGAGCAAAGACCCCAACGAGAAGCGCGATCACATGGTCCTGCTGGAGTTCG
TGACCGCCGCCGGGATCACTCTCGGCATGGACGAGCTGTACAAGCCAAAGAAGAAGCGTAAGGTACCCGG
GGGCAGCGGAGAGGGCAGAGGTTCTCTTCTAACATGCGGTGACGTGGAGGAGAATCCCGGCCCTAGGCTC
GAGATGACCGAGTACAAGCCCACGGTGCGCCTCGCCACCCGCGACGACGTCCCCAGGGCCGTACGCACCC
TCGCCGCCGCGTTCGCCGACTACCCCGCCACGCGCCACACCGTCGATCCGGACCGCCACATCGAGCGGGT
CACCGAGCTGCAAGAACTCTTCCTCACGCGCGTCGGGCTCGACATCGGCAAGGTGTGGGTCGCGGACGAC
GGCGCCGCGGTGGCGGTCTGGACCACGCCGGAGAGCGTCGAAGCGGGGGCGGTGTTCGCCGAGATCGGCC
CGCGCATGGCCGAGTTGAGCGGTTCCCGGCTGGCCGCGCAGCAACAGATGGAAGGCCTCCTGGCGCCGCA
CCGGCCCAAGGAGCCCGCGTGGTTCCTGGCCACCGTCGGCGTCTCGCCCGACCACCAGGGCAAGGGTCTG
GGCAGCGCCGTCGTGCTCCCCGGAGTGGAGGCGGCCGAGCGCGCCGGGGTGCCCGCCTTCCTGGAGACCT
CCGCGCCCCGCAACCTCCCCTTCTACGAGCGGCTCGGCTTCACCGTCACCGCCGACGTCGAGGTGCCCGA
AGGACCGCGCACCTGGTGCATGACCCGCAAGCCCGGTGCCTGATCTAGAGGGCCCGTTTAGTTAACTTGT
TTATTGCAGCTTATAATGGTTACAAATAAAGCAATAGCATCACAAATTTCACAAATAAAGCATTTTTTTC
ACTGCGAGGGCCTATTTCCCATGATTCCTTCATATTTGCATATACGATACAAGGCTGTTAGAGAGATAAT
TGGAATTAATTTGACTGTAAACACAAAGATATTAGTACAAAATACGTGACGTAGAAAGTAATAATTTCTT
GGGTAGTTTGCAGTTTTAAAATTATGTTTTAAAATGGACTATCATATGCTTACCGTAACTTGAAAGTATT
TCGATTTCTTGGCTTTATATATCTTGTGGAAAGGACGAAACACCGAACCCCTACCAACTGGTCGGGGTTT
GAAACAGCACAAACAGGTTGCAGCTCTCTTTTTTTTAAAAGTTTTGTTACTTTATAGAAGAAATTTTGAG
TTTTTGTTTTTTTTTAATAAATAAATAAACATAAATAAATTGTTTGTTGAATTTATTATTAGTATGTAAG
TGTAAATATAATAAAACTTAATATCTATTCAAATTAATAAATAAACCTCGATATACAGACCGATAAAACA
CATGCGTCAATTTTACGCATGATTATCTTTAACGTACGTCACAATATGATTATCTTTCTAGGGTTAAGTC
GACCTTGGCGTAATCATGGTCATAGCTGTTTCCTGTGTGAAATTGTTATCCGCTCACAATTCCACACAAC
ATACGAGCCGGAAGCATAAAGTGTAAAGCCTGGGGTGCCTAATGAGTGAGCTAACTCACATTAATTGCGT
TGCGCTCACTGCCCGCTTTCCAGTCGGGAAACCTGTCGTGCCAGCTGCATTAATGAATCGGCCAACGCGC
GGGGAGAGGCGGTTTGCGTATTGGGCGCTCTTCCGCTTCCTCGCTCACTGACTCGCTGCGCTCGGTCGTT
CGGCTGCGGCGAGCGGTATCAGCTCACTCAAAGGCGGTAATACGGTTATCCACAGAATCAGGGGATAACG
CAGGAAAGAACATGTGAGCAAAAGGCCAGCAAAAGGCCAGGAACCGTAAAAAGGCCGCGTTGCTGGCGTT
TTTCCATAGGCTCCGCCCCCCTGACGAGCATCACAAAAATCGACGCTCAAGTCAGAGGTGGCGAAACCCG
ACAGGACTATAAAGATACCAGGCGTTTCCCCCTGGAAGCTCCCTCGTGCGCTCTCCTGTTCCGACCCTGC
CGCTTACCGGATACCTGTCCGCCTTTCTCCCTTCGGGAAGCGTGGCGCTTTCTCATAGCTCACGCTGTAG
GTATCTCAGTTCGGTGTAGGTCGTTCGCTCCAAGCTGGGCTGTGTGCACGAACCCCCCGTTCAGCCCGAC
CGCTGCGCCTTATCCGGTAACTATCGTCTTGAGTCCAACCCGGTAAGACACGACTTATCGCCACTGGCAG
CAGCCACTGGTAACAGGATTAGCAGAGCGAGGTATGTAGGCGGTGCTACAGAGTTCTTGAAGTGGTGGCC
TAACTACGGCTACACTAGAAGAACAGTATTTGGTATCTGCGCTCTGCTGAAGCCAGTTACCTTCGGAAAA
AGAGTTGGTAGCTCTTGATCCGGCAAACAAACCACCGCTGGTAGCGGTGGTTTTTTTGTTTGCAAGCAGC
AGATTACGCGCAGAAAAAAAGGATCTCAAGAAGATCCTTTGATCTTTTCTACGGGGTCTGACGCTCAGTG
GAACGAAAACTCACGTTAAGGGATTTTGGTCATGAGATTATCAAAAAGGATCTTCACCTAGATCCTTTTA
AATTAAAAATGAAGTTTTAAATCAATCTAAAGTATATATGAGTAAACTTGGTCTGACAGTTACCAATGCT
TAATCAGTGAGGCACCTATCTCAGCGATCTGTCTATTTCGTTCATCCATAGTTGCCTGACTCCCCGTCGT
GTAGATAACTACGATACGGGAGGGCTTACCATCTGGCCCCAGTGCTGCAATGATACCGCGAGACCCACGC
TCACCGGCTCCAGATTTATCAGCAATAAACCAGCCAGCCGGAAGGGCCGAGCGCAGAAGTGGTCCTGCAA
CTTTATCCGCCTCCATCCAGTCTATTAATTGTTGCCGGGAAGCTAGAGTAAGTAGTTCGCCAGTTAATAG
TTTGCGCAACGTTGTTGCCATTGCTACAGGCATCGTGGTGTCACGCTCGTCGTTTGGTATGGCTTCATTC
AGCTCCGGTTCCCAACGATCAAGGCGAGTTACATGATCCCCCATGTTGTGCAAAAAAGCGGTTAGCTCCT
TCGGTCCTCCGATCGTTGTCAGAAGTAAGTTGGCCGCAGTGTTATCACTCATGGTTATGGCAGCACTGCA
TAATTCTCTTACTGTCATGCCATCCGTAAGATGCTTTTCTGTGACTGGTGAGTACTCAACCAAGTCATTC
TGAGAATAGTGTATGCGGCGACCGAGTTGCTCTTGCCCGGCGTCAATACGGGATAATACCGCGCCACATA
GCAGAACTTTAAAAGTGCTCATCATTGGAAAACGTTCTTCGGGGCGAAAACTCTCAAGGATCTTACCGCT
GTTGAGATCCAGTTCGATGTAACCCACTCGTGCACCCAACTGATCTTCAGCATCTTTTACTTTCACCAGC
GTTTCTGGGTGAGCAAAAACAGGAAGGCAAAATGCCGCAAAAAAGGGAATAAGGGCGACACGGAAATGTT
GAATACTCATACTCTTCCTTTTTCAATATTATTGAAGCATTTATCAGGGTTATTGTCTCATGAGCGGATA
CATATTTGAATGTATTTAGAAAAATAAACAAATAGGGGTTCCGCGCACATTTCCCCGAAAAGTGCCACCT
GACGTCTAAGAAACCATTATTATCATGACATTAACCTATAAAAATAGGCGTATCACGAGGCCCTTTCGTC
TCGCGCGTTTCGGTGATGACGGTGAAAACCTCTGACACATGCAGCTCCCGGAGACGGTCACAGCTTGTCT
GTAAGCGGATGCCGGGAGCAGACAAGCCCGTCAGGGCGCGTCAGCGGGTGTTGGCGGGTGTCGGGGCTGG
CTTAACTATGCGGCATCAGAGCAGATTGTACTGAGAGTGCACCATATGCGGTGTGAAATACCGCACAGAT
GCGTAAGGAGAAAATACCGCATCAGGCGCCATTCGCCATTCAGGCTGCGCAACTGTTGGGAAGGGCGATC
GGTGCGGGCCTCTTCGCTATTACGCCAGCTGGCGAAAGGGGGATGTGCTGCAAGGCGATTAAGTTGGGTA
ACGCCAGGGTTTTCCCAGTCACGACGTTGTAAAACGACGGCCAGTGAATTCTTAACCCTAGAAAGATAGT
CTGCGTAAAATTGACGCATGCATTCTTGAAATATTGCTCTCTCTTTCTAAATAGCGCGAATCCGTCGCTG
TGCATTTAGGACATCTCAGTCGCCGCTTGGAGCTCCCGTGAGGCGTGCTTGTCAATGCGGTAAGTGTCAC
TGATTTTGAACTATAACGACCGCGTGAGTCAAAATGACGCATGATTATCTTTTACGTGACTTTTAAGATT
TAACTCATACGATAATTATATTGTTATTTCATGTTCTACTTACGTGATAACTTATTATATATATATTTTC
TTGTTATAGATATCAAACTTGTTTATTGCAGCTTATAATGGTTACAAATAAGGCAATAGCATCACAAATT
TCACAAATAAGGCATTTTTTTCACTGCATTCTAGTTTTGGTTTGTCCAAACTCATCAATGTATCTTATCA
TGTCTGGATCTCAAATCCCTCGGAAGCTGCGCCTGTCTTAGGTTGGAGTGATACATTTTTATCACTTTTA
CCCGTCTTTGGATTAGGCAGTAGCTCTGACGGCCCTCCTGTCTTAGGTTAGTGAAAAATGTCACTCTCTT
ACCCGTCATTGGCTGTCCAGCTTAGCTCGCAGGGGAGGTGGTCTACTAGT
Features (pLannotate 1.2.2; 17 found; start..end, strand, type, name):
      1..212     +  promoter       EF-1α core promoter: core promoter for human elongation factor EF-1α
    238..954     +  CDS            EGFP: EGFP is a basic (constitutively fluorescent) green fluorescent protein published in 1996, derived from Aequorea victoria. It is reported to be a rapidly-maturing weak dimer with moderate acid sensitivity.
   1054..1653    +  CDS            PuroR: puromycin N-acetyltransferase; pac from Streptomyces alboniger; confers resistance to puromycin
   1674..1755    +  polyA_signal   SV40 poly(A) signal: SV40 polyadenylation signal
   1756..1996    +  promoter       U6 promoter: RNA polymerase III promoter for human U6 snRNA
   2006..2035    +  misc_RNA       RfxCas13d DR30: 5' processed 30-base direct repeat for an RfxCas13d gRNA (Konermann et al., 2018)
   2353..2369    -  protein_bind   lac operator: The lac repressor binds to the lac operator to inhibit transcription in E. coli. This inhibition can be relieved by adding lactose or isopropyl-β-D-thiogalactopyranoside (IPTG). lac repressor encoded by lacI
   2377..2407    -  promoter       lac promoter: promoter for the E. coli lac operon
   2422..2443    -  protein_bind   CAP binding site: CAP binding activates transcription in the presence of cAMP. E. coli catabolite activator protein
   2456..2548    -  CDS            lacI (fragment): lac repressor; lacI; The lac repressor binds to the lac operator to inhibit transcription in E. coli. This inhibition can be relieved by adding lactose or isopropyl-β-D-thiogalactopyranoside (IPTG).
   2731..3319    -  rep_origin     ori: high-copy-number ColE1/pMB1/pBR322/pUC origin of replication
   3490..4350    -  CDS            AmpR: β-lactamase; bla; confers resistance to ampicillin, carbenicillin, and related antibiotics
   4351..4455    -  promoter       AmpR promoter: bla
   4550..4585    +  CDS            rop (fragment): Rop protein, which maintains plasmids at low copy number; rop
   4687..4786    +  misc_feature   bom (fragment): basis of mobility region from pBR322
   4792..4949    -  CDS            lacZα (fragment): LacZα fragment of β-galactosidase; lacZ fragment
   5266..5400    +  polyA_signal   SV40 poly(A) signal: SV40 polyadenylation signal
