[The description below was written by a language model from this plasmid's Addgene catalogue record and pLannotate feature annotations shown in this document.]
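Description:
PiggyBac EF1a-eGFP-Puro U6 MMP2 g1 is a 5.58 kb mammalian expression plasmid built on a PiggyBac transposon backbone and designed to deliver a Cas13d guide RNA against human MMP2. In bacteria it is maintained as a high-copy plasmid through a ColE1/pUC-type origin and selected with ampicillin via the β-lactamase gene. Leftover cloning-vector fragments (lac promoter/operator, partial lacI, lacZα, rop and bom) are also annotated but have no evident role in the design. The PiggyBac terminal repeats implied by the vector type are not called out in the automated feature table, so their positions cannot be stated from this record.

The payload consists of two units. An EF-1α core promoter drives EGFP followed by the puromycin N-acetyltransferase gene, terminated by an SV40 polyadenylation signal. About 100 bp separate the two coding sequences, and the record does not identify this linker, so how they are co-expressed is not stated. This cassette allows fluorescent tracking and puromycin selection of cells carrying the construct. Immediately downstream, a human U6 RNA polymerase III promoter transcribes the 30-base RfxCas13d direct repeat followed by a 23-nucleotide MMP2-targeting spacer, which was inserted between BbsI sites that were destroyed during cloning.

The plasmid encodes neither Cas13d nor PiggyBac transposase, so both must be supplied separately: the transposase for stable genomic integration, and Cas13d to use the guide for RNA-level knockdown of MMP2 transcripts. The associated publication concerns engineering chimeric antigen receptor neutrophils from human pluripotent stem cells for cancer immunotherapy.
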