Addgene plasmid #170824: PiggyBac EF1a-eGFP-Puro U6 MMP2 g1
Purpose: PiggyBac Cas13d sgRNA plasmid for MMP2 knockdown
Depositing lab: Xiaoping Bao. Depositing organization: Purdue University. Publication: Engineering chimeric antigen receptor neutrophils from human pluripotent stem cells for targeted cancer immunotherapy. Chang Y, Syahirah R, Wang X, Jin G, Torregrosa-Allen S, Elzey BD, Hummel SN, Wang T, Li C, Lian X, Deng Q, Broxmeyer HE, Bao X. Cell Rep. 2022 Jul 19;40(3):111128. doi: 10.1016/j.celrep.2022.111128. PubMed 35858579.
Backbone
  Vector backbone: PiggyBac EF1a-eGFP-Puro U6 BbsI
  Backbone size w/o insert (bp): 5575
  Total vector size (bp): 5580
  Vector type: Mammalian Expression ; Piggybac transposon
  Selectable markers: Puromycin
Growth in bacteria
  Bacterial resistance: Ampicillin, 100 μg/mL
  Growth temperature: 37°C
  Growth strain: DH5alpha
  Copy number: High Copy
Gene/Insert
  Gene/Insert name: Cas13d MMP2 gRNA1
  gRNA/shRNA sequence: AGCACAAACAGGTTGCAGCTCTC
  Species: H. sapiens (human)
  Insert size (bp): 23
  Promoter: U6
  Cloning method: Restriction Enzyme; 5′ cloning site BbsI (destroyed during cloning); 3′ cloning site BbsI (destroyed during cloning)
  Sequencing primers: 5′ TTTCTTGGGTAGTTTGCAGTTTT; 3′ M13 RVS
Terms and licenses: Academic/Nonprofit Terms; Industry Terms: Not Available to Industry
How to cite: PiggyBac EF1a-eGFP-Puro U6 MMP2 g1 was a gift from Xiaoping Bao (Addgene plasmid # 170824 ; http://n2t.net/addgene:170824 ; RRID:Addgene_170824)
